Addgene plasmid #153186: pAM-AAV-CAG-EGFP
Purpose: (Empty Backbone) CAG promoter-mediates gene expression in retinal neurons with fluorescent reporter
Depositing lab: Yang Hu. Depositing organization: Stanford University. Publication: Mouse gamma-Synuclein Promoter-Mediated Gene Expression and Editing in Mammalian Retinal Ganglion Cells. Wang Q, Zhuang PS, Huang H, Li L, Liu L, Webber HC, Dalal R, Siew L, Fligor CM, Chang KC, Nahmou M, Kreymerman A, Sun Y, Meyer JS, Goldberg JL, Hu Y. J Neurosci. 2020 Apr 9. pii: JNEUROSCI.0102-20.2020. doi: 10.1523/JNEUROSCI.0102-20.2020. PubMed 32300046.
Backbone
  Vector backbone: pAM-AAV
  Backbone size (bp): 5905
  Vector type: Mammalian Expression, AAV
Growth in bacteria
  Bacterial resistance: Ampicillin, 100 μg/mL
  Growth temperature: 37°C
  Growth strain: NEB Stable
  Copy number: Unknown
Terms and licenses: Academic/Nonprofit Terms; Industry Terms: Not Available to Industry
How to cite: pAM-AAV-CAG-EGFP was a gift from Yang Hu (Addgene plasmid # 153186 ; http://n2t.net/addgene:153186 ; RRID:Addgene_153186)
