[The description below was written by a language model from this plasmid's Addgene catalogue record and pLannotate feature annotations shown in this document.]
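Description:
pAM-AAV-CAG-EGFP is an adeno-associated virus transfer plasmid built on the pAM-AAV backbone and catalogued as a mammalian expression/AAV vector and as an empty backbone. It is propagated in E. coli through a high-copy ColE1/pUC-type origin and selected with ampicillin via the β-lactamase gene. The sequenced record is about 6.1 kb, slightly larger than the listed backbone size. The bacterial portion also contains remnants of older cloning vectors (fragments of rop, bom, a tetracycline resistance gene and lacI), together with an SP6 promoter and a full-length SV40 early promoter outside the viral cassette; the SV40 promoter drives no annotated gene.

The payload lies between AAV2 inverted terminal repeats, annotated here as fragments, which are the cis elements needed for replication and packaging of the intervening DNA into AAV particles. Within them, a CAG-type promoter is assembled from the CMV immediate-early enhancer, the chicken β-actin promoter and chimeric chicken β-actin/rabbit β-globin intron sequence. The short "HBB" hit is most likely the globin-derived end of that intron region rather than a separate gene. This strong, broadly active promoter drives EGFP, followed by a WPRE to enhance transcript stability and expression, and a bovine growth hormone polyadenylation signal.

According to the record, the construct provides CAG-driven expression with a fluorescent reporter in retinal neurons. The associated study concerns γ-synuclein promoter-mediated expression in retinal ganglion cells, so this vector may have served there as a ubiquitous-promoter comparison, though the record does not say so. The record also does not say where an additional gene of interest would be inserted.
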