Features (pLannotate 1.2.2; 21 found; start..end, strand, type, name):
    100..118     +  promoter       SP6 promoter: promoter for bacteriophage SP6 RNA polymerase
    137..268     -  repeat_region  AAV2 ITR (fragment): inverted terminal repeat of adeno-associated virus serotype 2 inverted
    324..572     +  enhancer       CMV enhancer (fragment): human cytomegalovirus immediate early enhancer
    574..851     +  promoter       chicken β-actin promoter: No description available
    852..987     +  intron         hybrid intron (fragment): hybrid between chicken β-actin (CBA) and minute virus of mice (MMV) introns (Gray et al., 2011)
   1076..1206    +  intron         chimeric intron (fragment): chimera between introns from chicken β-actin and rabbit β-globin
   1204..1275    +  CDS            HBB (fragment): HBB_LEPEU - Experimental evidence at protein level: Swiss-Prot protein existence level 1. Involved in oxygen transport from the lung to the various peripheral tissues. From Lepus europaeus (European hare).
   1297..2016    +  CDS            EGFP: the original enhanced GFP (Yang et al., 1996) mammalian codon-optimized
   2074..2662    +  misc_feature   WPRE: woodchuck hepatitis virus posttranscriptional regulatory element
   2695..2919    +  polyA_signal   bGH poly(A) signal: bovine growth hormone polyadenylation signal
   2923..2944    +  promoter       SV40 promoter (fragment): SV40 enhancer and early promoter
   3005..3096    +  repeat_region  AAV2 ITR (fragment): inverted terminal repeat of adeno-associated virus serotype 2 inverted
   3096..3125    -  repeat_region  AAV2 ITR (fragment): inverted terminal repeat of adeno-associated virus serotype 2 inverted
   3129..3458    -  promoter       SV40 promoter: SV40 enhancer and early promoter
   3465..3521    -  CDS            lacI (fragment): lac repressor; lacI; The lac repressor binds to the lac operator to inhibit transcription in E. coli. This inhibition can be relieved by adding lactose or isopropyl-β-D-thiogalactopyranoside (IPTG).
   3704..4292    -  rep_origin     ori: high-copy-number ColE1/pMB1/pBR322/pUC origin of replication
   4463..5323    -  CDS            AmpR: β-lactamase; bla; confers resistance to ampicillin, carbenicillin, and related antibiotics
   5324..5428    -  promoter       AmpR promoter: bla
   5523..5558    +  CDS            rop (fragment): Rop protein, which maintains plasmids at low copy number; rop
   5660..5708    +  misc_feature   bom (fragment): basis of mobility region from pBR322
   5709..5988    -  CDS            TcR (fragment): tetracycline efflux protein; tet; confers resistance to tetracycline
>Addgene plasmid #153186 | pAM-AAV-CAG-EGFP | addgene full sequence | sequence record 302028 | Addgene NGS Result
CTGCTTCAGTAAGCCAGATGCTACACAATTAGGCTTGTACATATTGTCGTTAGAACGCGGCTACAATTAA
TACATAACCTTATGTATCATACACATACGATTTAGGTGACACTATAGAATACACGGAATTAATTCTAGCT
GCGCGCTCGCTCGCTCACTGAGGCCGCCCGGGCAAAGCCCGGGCGTCGGGCGACCTTTGGTCGCCCGGCC
TCAGTGAGCGAGCGAGCGCGCAGAGAGGGAGTGGCCAACTCCATCACTAGGGGTTCCTTGTAGTTAATGA
TTAACCCGCCATGCTACTTATCTACGTAGCCATGCTCTAGGTACCATTGACGTCAATAATGACGTATGTT
CCCATAGTAACGCCAATAGGGACTTTCCATTGACGTCAATGGGTGGAGTATTTACGGTAAACTGCCCACT
TGGCAGTACATCAAGTGTATCATATGCCAAGTACGCCCCCTATTGACGTCAATGACGGTAAATGGCCCGC
CTGGCATTATGCCCAGTACATGACCTTATGGGACTTTCCTACTTGGCAGTACATCTACGTATTAGTCATC
GCTATTACCATGGTCGAGGTGAGCCCCACGTTCTGCTTCACTCTCCCCATCTCCCCCCCCTCCCCACCCC
CAATTTTGTATTTATTTATTTTTTAATTATTTTGTGCAGCGATGGGGGCGGGGGGGGGGGGGGGGCGCGC
GCCGGGGGGGGGGGGGGGGGGSGGGGGGSGGGGSGGGGCGAGGCGGAGAGGTGCGGCGGCAGCCAATCAG
AGCGGCGCGCTCCGAAAGTTTCCTTTTATGGCGAGGCGGCGGCGGCGGCGGCCCTATAAAAAGCGAAGCG
CGCGGCGGGCGGGAGTCGCTGCGCGCTGCCTTCGCCCCGTGCCCCGCTCCGCCGCCGCCTCGCGCCGCCC
GCCCCGGCTCTGACTGACCGCGTTACTCCCACAGGTGAGCGGGCGGGACGGCCCTTCTCCTCCGGGCTGT
AATTAGCGCTTGGTTTAATGACGGCTTGTTTCTTTTCTGTGGCTGCGTGAAAGCCTTGAGGGGCTCCGGG
AGGGCCCTTTGTGCGGGGGGAGCGGCTCGGGGCTGTCCGCGGGGGGACGGCTGCCTTCGGGGGGGACGGG
GCAGGGCGGGGTTCGGCTTCTGGCGTGTGACCGGCGGCTCTAGAGCCTCTGCTAACCATGTTCATGCCTT
CTTCTTTTTCCTACAGCTCCTGGGCAACGTGCTGGTTATTGTGCTGTCTCATCATTTTGGCAAAGAATTG
GATCCACCGGTGCGGCCGCACGCGTCTCGAGAATTCATGGTGAGCAAGGGCGAGGAGCTGTTCACCGGGG
TGGTGCCCATCCTGGTCGAGCTGGACGGCGACGTAAACGGCCACAAGTTCAGCGTGTCCGGCGAGGGCGA
GGGCGATGCCACCTACGGCAAGCTGACCCTGAAGTTCATCTGCACCACCGGCAAGCTGCCCGTGCCCTGG
CCCACCCTCGTGACCACCCTGACCTACGGCGTGCAGTGCTTCAGCCGCTACCCCGACCACATGAAGCAGC
ACGACTTCTTCAAGTCCGCCATGCCCGAAGGCTACGTCCAGGAGCGCACCATCTTCTTCAAGGACGACGG
CAACTACAAGACCCGCGCCGAGGTGAAGTTCGAGGGCGACACCCTGGTGAACCGCATCGAGCTGAAGGGC
ATCGACTTCAAGGAGGACGGCAACATCCTGGGGCACAAGCTGGAGTACAACTACAACAGCCACAACGTCT
ATATCATGGCCGACAAGCAGAAGAACGGCATCAAGGTGAACTTCAAGATCCGCCACAACATCGAGGACGG
CAGCGTGCAGCTCGCCGACCACTACCAGCAGAACACCCCCATCGGCGACGGCCCCGTGCTGCTGCCCGAC
AACCACTACCTGAGCACCCAGTCCGCCCTGAGCAAAGACCCCAACGAGAAGCGCGATCACATGGTCCTGC
TGGAGTTCGTGACCGCCGCCGGGATCACTCTCGGCATGGACGAGCTGTACAAGTAAAGATCTACGCGTGG
TACCTCTAGAGTCGACCCGGGCGGCCTCGAGAAGCTTATCGATAATCAACCTCTGGATTACAAAATTTGT
GAAAGATTGACTGGTATTCTTAACTATGTTGCTCCTTTTACGCTATGTGGATACGCTGCTTTAATGCCTT
TGTATCATGCTATTGCTTCCCGTATGGCTTTCATTTTCTCCTCCTTGTATAAATCCTGGTTGCTGTCTCT
TTATGAGGAGTTGTGGCCCGTTGTCAGGCAACGTGGCGTGGTGTGCACTGTGTTTGCTGACGCAACCCCC
ACTGGTTGGGGCATTGCCACCACCTGTCAGCTCCTTTCCGGGACTTTCGCTTTCCCCCTCCCTATTGCCA
CGGCGGAACTCATCGCCGCCTGCCTTGCCCGCTGCTGGACAGGGGCTCGGCTGTTGGGCACTGACAATTC
CGTGGTGTTGTCGGGGAAATCATCGTCCTTTCCTTGGCTGCTCGCCTGTGTTGCCACCTGGATTCTGCGC
GGGACGTCCTTCTGCTACGTCCCTTCGGCCCTCAATCCAGCGGACCTTCCTTCCCGCGGCCTGCTGCCGG
CTCTGCGGCCTCTTCCGCGTCTTCGCCTTCGCCCTCAGACGAGTCGGATCTCCCTTTGGGCCGCCTCCCC
GCATCGATACCGTCGACTCGCTGATCAGCCTCGACTGTGCCTTCTAGTTGCCAGCCATCTGTTGTTTGCC
CCTCCCCCGTGCCTTCCTTGACCCTGGAAGGTGCCACTCCCACTGTCCTTTCCTAATAAAATGAGGAAAT
TGCATCGCATTGTCTGAGTAGGTGTCATTCTATTCTGGGGGGTGGGGTGGGGCAGGACAGCAAGGGGGAG
GATTGGGAAGACAATAGCAGGCATGCTGGGGATGCGGTGGGCTCTATGGCTTCTGAGGCGGAAAGAACCA
GCTGGGGCTCGACTAGAGCATGGCTACGTAGATAAGTAGCATGGCGGGTTAATCATTAACTACAAGGAAC
CCCTAGTGATGGAGTTGGCCACTCCCTCTCTGCGCGCTCGCTCGCTCACTGAGGCCGGGCGACCAAAGGT
CGCCCGACGCCCGGGCGGCCTCAGTGAGCGAGCGAGCGCGCAGAGCTTTTTGCAAAAGCCTAGGCCTCCA
AAAAAGCCTCCTCACTACTTCTGGAATAGCTCAGAGGCCGAGGCGGCCTCGGCCTCTGCATAAATAAAAA
AAATTAGTCAGCCATGGGGCGGAGAATGGGCGGAACTGGGCGGAGTTAGGGGCGGGATGGGCGGAGTTAG
GGGCGGGACTATGGTTGCTGACTAATTGAGATGCATGCTTTGCATACTTCTGCCTGCTGGGGAGCCTGGG
GACTTTCCACACCTGGTTGCTGACTAATTGAGATGCATGCTTTGCATACTTCTGCCTGCTGGGGAGCCTG
GGGACTTTCCACACCCTAACTGACACACATTCCACAGCTGCATTAATGAATCGGCCAACGCGCGGGGAGA
GGCGGTTTGCGTATTGGGCGCTCTTCCGCTTCCTCGCTCACTGACTCGCTGCGCTCGGTCGTTCGGCTGC
GGCGAGCGGTATCAGCTCACTCAAAGGCGGTAATACGGTTATCCACAGAATCAGGGGATAACGCAGGAAA
GAACATGTGAGCAAAAGGCCAGCAAAAGGCCAGGAACCGTAAAAAGGCCGCGTTGCTGGCGTTTTTCCAT
AGGCTCCGCCCCCCTGACGAGCATCACAAAAATCGACGCTCAAGTCAGAGGTGGCGAAACCCGACAGGAC
TATAAAGATACCAGGCGTTTCCCCCTGGAAGCTCCCTCGTGCGCTCTCCTGTTCCGACCCTGCCGCTTAC
CGGATACCTGTCCGCCTTTCTCCCTTCGGGAAGCGTGGCGCTTTCTCATAGCTCACGCTGTAGGTATCTC
AGTTCGGTGTAGGTCGTTCGCTCCAAGCTGGGCTGTGTGCACGAACCCCCCGTTCAGCCCGACCGCTGCG
CCTTATCCGGTAACTATCGTCTTGAGTCCAACCCGGTAAGACACGACTTATCGCCACTGGCAGCAGCCAC
TGGTAACAGGATTAGCAGAGCGAGGTATGTAGGCGGTGCTACAGAGTTCTTGAAGTGGTGGCCTAACTAC
GGCTACACTAGAAGAACAGTATTTGGTATCTGCGCTCTGCTGAAGCCAGTTACCTTCGGAAAAAGAGTTG
GTAGCTCTTGATCCGGCAAACAAACCACCGCTGGTAGCGGTGGTTTTTTTGTTTGCAAGCAGCAGATTAC
GCGCAGAAAAAAAGGATCTCAAGAAGATCCTTTGATCTTTTCTACGGGGTCTGACGCTCAGTGGAACGAA
AACTCACGTTAAGGGATTTTGGTCATGAGATTATCAAAAAGGATCTTCACCTAGATCCTTTTAAATTAAA
AATGAAGTTTTAAATCAATCTAAAGTATATATGAGTAAACTTGGTCTGACAGTTACCAATGCTTAATCAG
TGAGGCACCTATCTCAGCGATCTGTCTATTTCGTTCATCCATAGTTGCCTGACTCCCCGTCGTGTAGATA
ACTACGATACGGGAGGGCTTACCATCTGGCCCCAGTGCTGCAATGATACCGCGAGACCCACGCTCACCGG
CTCCAGATTTATCAGCAATAAACCAGCCAGCCGGAAGGGCCGAGCGCAGAAGTGGTCCTGCAACTTTATC
CGCCTCCATCCAGTCTATTAATTGTTGCCGGGAAGCTAGAGTAAGTAGTTCGCCAGTTAATAGTTTGCGC
AACGTTGTTGCCATTGCTACAGGCATCGTGGTGTCACGCTCGTCGTTTGGTATGGCTTCATTCAGCTCCG
GTTCCCAACGATCAAGGCGAGTTACATGATCCCCCATGTTGTGCAAAAAAGCGGTTAGCTCCTTCGGTCC
TCCGATCGTTGTCAGAAGTAAGTTGGCCGCAGTGTTATCACTCATGGTTATGGCAGCACTGCATAATTCT
CTTACTGTCATGCCATCCGTAAGATGCTTTTCTGTGACTGGTGAGTACTCAACCAAGTCATTCTGAGAAT
AGTGTATGCGGCGACCGAGTTGCTCTTGCCCGGCGTCAATACGGGATAATACCGCGCCACATAGCAGAAC
TTTAAAAGTGCTCATCATTGGAAAACGTTCTTCGGGGCGAAAACTCTCAAGGATCTTACCGCTGTTGAGA
TCCAGTTCGATGTAACCCACTCGTGCACCCAACTGATCTTCAGCATCTTTTACTTTCACCAGCGTTTCTG
GGTGAGCAAAAACAGGAAGGCAAAATGCCGCAAAAAAGGGAATAAGGGCGACACGGAAATGTTGAATACT
CATACTCTTCCTTTTTCAATATTATTGAAGCATTTATCAGGGTTATTGTCTCATGAGCGGATACATATTT
GAATGTATTTAGAAAAATAAACAAATAGGGGTTCCGCGCACATTTCCCCGAAAAGTGCCACCTGACGTCT
AAGAAACCATTATTATCATGACATTAACCTATAAAAATAGGCGTATCACGAGGCCCTTTCGTCTCGCGCG
TTTCGGTGATGACGGTGAAAACCTCTGACACATGCAGCTCCCGGAGACGGTCACAGCTTGTCTGTAAGCG
GATGCCGGGAGCAGACAAGCCCGTCAGGGCGCGTCAGCGGGTGTTGGCGGGTGTCGGGGCTGGCTTAACT
ATGCGGCATCAGAGCAGATTGTACTGAGAGTGCACCATTCGACGCTCTCCCTTATGCGACTCCTGCATTA
GGAAGCAGCCCAGTAGTAGGTTGAGGCCGTTGAGCACCGCCGCCGCAAGGAATGGTGCATGCAAGGAGAT
GGCGCCCAACAGTCCCCCGGCCACGGGGCCTGCCACCATACCCACGCCGAAACAAGCGCTCATGAGCCCG
AAGTGGCGAGCCCGATCTTCCCCATCGGTGATGTCGGCGATATAGGCGCCAGCAACCGCACCTGTGGCGC
CGGTGATGCCGGCCACGATGCGTCCGGCGTAGAGGATCTGGCTAGCGATGACCCTGCTGATTGGTTCGCT
GACCATTTCCGGGTGCGGGACGGCGTTACCAGAAACTCAGAAGGTTCGTCCAACCAAACCGACTCTGACG
GCAGTTTACGAGAGAGATGATAGGGT
