>Addgene plasmid #153186 | pAM-AAV-CAG-EGFP | depositor partial sequence | sequence record 296486 | pAM-AAV-CAG-EGFP sequence 2996 bps
CTGCGCGCTCGCTCGCTCACTGAGGCCGCCCGGGCAAAGCCCGGGCGTCGGGCGACCTTTGGTCGCCCGG
CCTCAGTGAGCGAGCGAGCGCGCAGAGAGGGAGTGGCCAACTCCATCACTAGGGGTTCCTTGTAGTTAAT
GATTAACCCGCCATGCTACTTATTTACGTAGCCATGCTCTAGGTACCATTGACGTCAATAATGACGTATG
TTCCCATAGTAACGCCAATAGGGACTTTCCATTGACGTCAATGGGTGGAGTATTTACGGTAAACTGCCCA
CTTGGCAGTACATCAAGTGTATCATATGCCAAGTACGCCCCCTATTGACGTCAATGACGGTAAATGGCCC
GCCTGGCATTATGCCCAGTACATGACCTTATGGGACTTTCCTACTTGGCAGTACATCTACGTATTAGTCA
TCGCTATTACCATGGTCGAGGTGAGCCCCACGTTCTGCTTCACTCTCCCCATCTCCCCCCCCTCCCCACC
CCCAATTTTGTATTTATTTATTTTTTAATTATTTTGTGCAGCGATGGGGGCGGGGGGGGGGGGGGGGCGC
GCGCCAGGCGGGGCGGGGCGGGGCGAGGGGCGGGGCGGGGCGAGGCGGAGAGGTGCGGCGGCAGCCAATC
AGAGCGGCGCGCTCCGAAAGTTTCCTTTTATGGCGAGGCGGCGGCGGCGGCGGCCCTATAAAAAGCGAAG
CGCGCGGCGGGCGGGAGTCGCTGCGCGCTGCCTTCGCCCCGTGCCCCGCTCCGCCGCCGCCTCGCGCCGC
CCGCCCCGGCTCTGACTGACCGCGTTACTCCCACAGGTGAGCGGGCGGGACGGCCCTTCTCCTCCGGGCT
GTAATTAGCGCTTGGTTTAATGACGGCTTGTTTCTTTTCTGTGGCTGCGTGAAAGCCTTGAGGGGCTCCG
GGAGGGCCCTTTGTGCGGGGGGAGCGGCTCGGGGCTGTCCGCGGGGGGACGGCTGCCTTCGGGGGGGACG
GGGCAGGGCGGGGTTCGGCTTCTGGCGTGTGACCGGCGGCTCTAGAGCCTCTGCTAACCATGTTCATGCC
TTCTTCTTTTTCCTACAGCTCCTGGGCAACGTGCTGGTTATTGTGCTGTCTCATCATTTTGGCAAAGAAT
TGGATCCACCGGTGCGGCCGCACGCGTCTCGAGAATTCATGGTGAGCAAGGGCGAGGAGCTGTTCACCGG
GGTGGTGCCCATCCTGGTCGAGCTGGACGGCGACGTAAACGGCCACAAGTTCAGCGTGTCCGGCGAGGGC
GAGGGCGATGCCACCTACGGCAAGCTGACCCTGAAGTTCATCTGCACCACCGGCAAGCTGCCCGTGCCCT
GGCCCACCCTCGTGACCACCCTGACCTACGGCGTGCAGTGCTTCAGCCGCTACCCCGACCACATGAAGCA
GCACGACTTCTTCAAGTCCGCCATGCCCGAAGGCTACGTCCAGGAGCGCACCATCTTCTTCAAGGACGAC
GGCAACTACAAGACCCGCGCCGAGGTGAAGTTCGAGGGCGACACCCTGGTGAACCGCATCGAGCTGAAGG
GCATCGACTTCAAGGAGGACGGCAACATCCTGGGGCACAAGCTGGAGTACAACTACAACAGCCACAACGT
CTATATCATGGCCGACAAGCAGAAGAACGGCATCAAGGTGAACTTCAAGATCCGCCACAACATCGAGGAC
GGCAGCGTGCAGCTCGCCGACCACTACCAGCAGAACACCCCCATCGGCGACGGCCCCGTGCTGCTGCCCG
ACAACCACTACCTGAGCACCCAGTCCGCCCTGAGCAAAGACCCCAACGAGAAGCGCGATCACATGGTCCT
GCTGGAGTTCGTGACCGCCGCCGGGATCACTCTCGGCATGGACGAGCTGTACAAGTAAAGATCTACGCGT
GGTACCTCTAGAGTCGACCCGGGCGGCCTCGAGAAGCTTATCGATAATCAACCTCTGGATTACAAAATTT
GTGAAAGATTGACTGGTATTCTTAACTATGTTGCTCCTTTTACGCTATGTGGATACGCTGCTTTAATGCC
TTTGTATCATGCTATTGCTTCCCGTATGGCTTTCATTTTCTCCTCCTTGTATAAATCCTGGTTGCTGTCT
CTTTATGAGGAGTTGTGGCCCGTTGTCAGGCAACGTGGCGTGGTGTGCACTGTGTTTGCTGACGCAACCC
CCACTGGTTGGGGCATTGCCACCACCTGTCAGCTCCTTTCCGGGACTTTCGCTTTCCCCCTCCCTATTGC
CACGGCGGAACTCATCGCCGCCTGCCTTGCCCGCTGCTGGACAGGGGCTCGGCTGTTGGGCACTGACAAT
TCCGTGGTGTTGTCGGGGAAATCATCGTCCTTTCCTTGGCTGCTCGCCTGTGTTGCCACCTGGATTCTGC
GCGGGACGTCCTTCTGCTACGTCCCTTCGGCCCTCAATCCAGCGGACCTTCCTTCCCGCGGCCTGCTGCC
GGCTCTGCGGCCTCTTCCGCGTCTTCGCCTTCGCCCTCAGACGAGTCGGATCTCCCTTTGGGCCGCCTCC
CCGCATCGATACCGTCGACTCGCTGATCAGCCTCGACTGTGCCTTCTAGTTGCCAGCCATCTGTTGTTTG
CCCCTCCCCCGTGCCTTCCTTGACCCTGGAAGGTGCCACTCCCACTGTCCTTTCCTAATAAAATGAGGAA
ATTGCATCGCATTGTCTGAGTAGGTGTCATTCTATTCTGGGGGGTGGGGTGGGGCAGGACAGCAAGGGGG
AGGATTGGGAAGACAATAGCAGGCATGCTGGGGATGCGGTGGGCTCTATGGCTTCTGAGGCGGAAAGAAC
CAGCTGGGGCTCGACTAGAGCATGGCTACGTAGATAAGTAGCATGGCGGGTTAATCATTAACTACAAGGA
ACCCCTAGTGATGGAGTTGGCCACTCCCTCTCTGCGCGCTCGCTCGCTCACTGAGGCCGGGCGACCAAAG
GTCGCCCGACGCCCGGGCTTTGCCCGGGCGGCCTCAGTGAGCGAGCGAGCGCGCAG
